>Addgene plasmid #178311 | pXCX-sGFAP-DLDH-IRES-tdTomato | addgene full sequence | sequence record 352508 | Addgene NGS Result
CCGGTCGCCATGGTGAGCAAGGGCGAGGAGGTCATCAAAGAGTTCATGCGCTTCAAGGTGCGCATGGAGG
GCTCCATGAACGGCCACGAGTTCGAGATCGAGGGCGAGGGCGAGGGCCGCCCCTACGAGGGCACCCAGAC
CGCCAAGCTGAAGGTGACCAAGGGCGGCCCCCTGCCCTTCGCCTGGGACATCCTGTCCCCCCAGTTCATG
TACGGCTCCAAGGCGTACGTGAAGCACCCCGCCGACATCCCCGATTACAAGAAGCTGTCCTTCCCCGAGG
GCTTCAAGTGGGAGCGCGTGATGAACTTCGAGGACGGCGGTCTGGTGACCGTGACCCAGGACTCCTCCCT
GCAGGACGGCACGCTGATCTACAAGGTGAAGATGCGCGGCACCAACTTCCCCCCCGACGGCCCCGTAATG
CAGAAGAAGACCATGGGCTGGGAGGCCTCCACCGAGCGCCTGTACCCCCGCGACGGCGTGCTGAAGGGCG
AGATCCACCAGGCCCTGAAGCTGAAGGACGGCGGCCACTACCTGGTGGAGTTCAAGACCATCTACATGGC
CAAGAAGCCCGTGCAACTGCCCGGCTACTACTACGTGGACACCAAGCTGGACATCACCTCCCACAACGAG
GACTACACCATCGTGGAACAGTACGAGCGCTCCGAGGGCCGCCACCACCTGTTCCTGGGGCATGGCACCG
GCAGCACCGGCAGCGGCAGCTCCGGCACCGCCTCCTCCGAGGACAACAACATGGCCGTCATCAAAGAGTT
CATGCGCTTCAAGGTGCGCATGGAGGGCTCCATGAACGGCCACGAGTTCGAGATCGAGGGCGAGGGCGAG
GGCCGCCCCTACGAGGGCACCCAGACCGCCAAGCTGAAGGTGACCAAGGGCGGCCCCCTGCCCTTCGCCT
GGGACATCCTGTCCCCCCAGTTCATGTACGGCTCCAAGGCGTACGTGAAGCACCCCGCCGACATCCCCGA
TTACAAGAAGCTGTCCTTCCCCGAGGGCTTCAAGTGGGAGCGCGTGATGAACTTCGAGGACGGCGGTCTG
GTGACCGTGACCCAGGACTCCTCCCTGCAGGACGGCACGCTGATCTACAAGGTGAAGATGCGCGGCACCA
ACTTCCCCCCCGACGGCCCCGTAATGCAGAAGAAGACCATGGGCTGGGAGGCCTCCACCGAGCGCCTGTA
CCCCCGCGACGGCGTGCTGAAGGGCGAGATCCACCAGGCCCTGAAGCTGAAGGACGGCGGCCACTACCTG
GTGGAGTTCAAGACCATCTACATGGCCAAGAAGCCCGTGCAACTGCCCGGCTACTACTACGTGGACACCA
AGCTGGACATCACCTCCCACAACGAGGACTACACCATCGTGGAACAGTACGAGCGCTCCGAGGGCCGCCA
CCACCTGTTCCTGTACGGCATGGACGAGCTGTACAAGTAGGCGGCCGCCCCGTTATTTGCACTCTGTTCC
TGTTAATCAACCTCTGGATTACAAAATTTGTGAAAGATTGACTGGTATTCTTAACTATGTTGCTCCTTTT
ACGCTATGTGGATACGCTGCTTTAATGCCTTTGTATCATGCTATTGCTTCCCGTATGGCTTTCATTTTCT
CCTCCTTGTATAAATCCTGGTTGCTGTCTCTTTATGAGGAGTTGTGGCCCGTTGTCAGGCAACGTGGCGT
GGTGTGCACTGTGTTTGCTGACGCAACCCCCACTGGTTGGGGCATTGCCACCACCTGTCAGCTCCTTTCC
GGGACTTTCGCTTTCCCCCTCCCTATTGCCACGGCGGAACTCATCGCCGCCTGCCTTGCCCGCTGCTGGA
CAGGGGCTCGGCTGTTGGGCACTGACAATTCCGTGGTGTTGTCGGGGAAGCTGACGTCCTTTCCATGGCT
GCTCGCCTGTGTTGCCACCTGGATTCTGCGCGGGACGTCCTTCTGCTACGTCCCTTCGGCCCTCAATCCA
GCGGACCTTCCTTCCCGCGGCCTGCTGCCGGCTCTGCGGCCTCTTCCGCGTCTTCGCCTTCGCCCTCAGA
CGAGTCGGATCTCCCTTTGGGCCGCCTATCGATTAGGGATAACAGGGTAATGGATCAGCCTCGACTGTGC
CTTCTAGTTGCCAGCCATCTGTTGTTTGCCCCTCCCCCGTGCCTTCCTTGACCCTGGAAGGTGCCACTCC
CACTGTCCTTTCCTAATAAAATGAGGAAATTGCATCGCATTGTCTGAGTAGGTGTCATTCTATTCTGGGG
GGTGGGGTGGGGCAGGACAGCAAGGGGGAGGATTGGGAAGACAATAGCAGGCATGCTGGGGATGCGGTGG
GCTCTATGGCTTCTGAGGCGGAAAGAACCAGCTAGAGCTGACTATAATAATAAAACGCCAACTTTGACCC
GGAACGCGGAAAACACCTGAGAAAAACACCTGGGCGAGTCTCCACGTAAACGGTCAAAGTCCCCGCGGCC
CTAGACAAATATTACGCGCTATGAGTAACACAGAATTATTCAGATTTCACTTCCTCTTATTCAGTTTTCC
CGCGAAAATGGCCAAATATTACTTGGTTACGCCCAAATTTACTACAACATCCGCCTAAAACCGCGCGAAA
ATTGTCACTTCCCGTATACACCGGCGCACACCAAAAACGTCACTTTTACCACATCCGGCGCTTACATGTG
TTCCGCCACACTTGCAACATCACACTTCCGCCACACTACTACGTCACCCGCCCCGTTCCCACGCCCCGCG
CCACGTCACAAACTCCACCCCCTCATTATCATATTGGCTTCAATCCAAAATAAGGTATATTATGATGATG
GGAATTCTTGAAGACGAAAGGGCCTCGTGATACGCCTATTTTTATAGGTTAATGTCATGATAATAATGGT
TTCTTAGACGTCAGGTGGCACTTTTCGGGGAAATGTGCGCGGAACCCCTATTTGTTTATTTTTCTAAATA
CATTCAAATATGTATCCGCTCATGAGACAATAACCCTGATAAATGCTTCAATAATATTGAAAAAGGAAGA
GTATGAGTATTCAACATTTCCGTGTCGCCCTTATTCCCTTTTTTGCGGCATTTTGCCTTCCTGTTTTTGC
TCACCCAGAAACGCTGGTGAAAGTAAAAGATGCTGAAGATCAGTTGGGTGCACGAGTGGGTTACATCGAA
CTGGATCTCAACAGCGGTAAGATCCTTGAGAGTTTTCGCCCCGAAGAACGTTTTCCAATGATGAGCACTT
TTAAAGTTCTGCTATGTGGCGCGGTATTATCCCGTGTTGACGCCGGGCAAGAGCAACTCGGTCGCCGCAT
ACACTATTCTCAGAATGACTTGGTTGAGTACTCACCAGTCACAGAAAAGCATCTTACGGATGGCATGACA
GTAAGAGAATTATGCAGTGCTGCCATAACCATGAGTGATAACACTGCGGCCAACTTACTTCTGACAACGA
TCGGAGGACCGAAGGAGCTAACCGCTTTTTTGCACAACATGGGGGATCATGTAACTCGCCTTGATCGTTG
GGAACCGGAGCTGAATGAAGCCATACCAAACGACGAGCGTGACACCACGATGCCTGCAGCAATGGCAACA
ACGTTGCGCAAACTATTAACTGGCGAACTACTTACTCTAGCTTCCCGGCAACAATTAATAGACTGGATGG
AGGCGGATAAAGTTGCAGGACCACTTCTGCGCTCGGCCCTTCCGGCTGGCTGGTTTATTGCTGATAAATC
TGGAGCCGGTGAGCGTGGGTCTCGCGGTATCATTGCAGCACTGGGGCCAGATGGTAAGCCCTCCCGTATC
GTAGTTATCTACACGACGGGGAGTCAGGCAACTATGGATGAACGAAATAGACAGATCGCTGAGATAGGTG
CCTCACTGATTAAGCATTGGTAACTGTCAGACCAAGTTTACTCATATATACTTTAGATTGATTTAAAACT
TCATTTTTAATTTAAAAGGATCTAGGTGAAGATCCTTTTTGATAATCTCATGACCAAAATCCCTTAACGT
GAGTTTTCGTTCCACTGAGCGTCAGACCCCGTAGAAAAGATCAAAGGATCTTCTTGAGATCCTTTTTTTC
TGCGCGTAATCTGCTGCTTGCAAACAAAAAAACCACCGCTACCAGCGGTGGTTTGTTTGCCGGATCAAGA
GCTACCAACTCTTTTTCCGAAGGTAACTGGCTTCAGCAGAGCGCAGATACCAAATACTGTCCTTCTAGTG
TAGCCGTAGTTAGGCCACCACTTCAAGAACTCTGTAGCACCGCCTACATACCTCGCTCTGCTAATCCTGT
TACCAGTGGCTGCTGCCAGTGGCGATAAGTCGTGTCTTACCGGGTTGGACTCAAGACGATAGTTACCGGA
TAAGGCGCAGCGGTCGGGCTGAACGGGGGGTTCGTGCACACAGCCCAGCTTGGAGCGAACGACCTACACC
GAACTGAGATACCTACAGCGTGAGCTATGAGAAAGCGCCACGCTTCCCGAAGGGAGAAAGGCGGACAGGT
ATCCGGTAAGCGGCAGGGTCGGAACAGGAGAGCGCACGAGGGAGCTTCCAGGGGGAAACGCCTGGTATCT
TTATAGTCCTGTCGGGTTTCGCCACCTCTGACTTGAGCGTCGATTTTTGTGATGCTCGTCAGGGGGGCGG
AGCCTATGGAAAAACGCCAGCAACGCGGCCTTTTTACGGTTCCTGGCCTTTTGCTGGCCTTTTGCTCACA
TGTTCTTTCCTGCGTTATCCCCTGATTCTGTGGATAACCGTATTACCGCCTTTGAGTGAGCTGATACCGC
TCGCCGCAGCCGAACGACCGAGCGCAGCGAGTCAGTGAGCGAGGAAGCGGAAGAGCGCCTGATGCGGTAT
TTTCTCCTTACGCATCTGTGCGGTATTTCACACCGCATATGGTGCACTCTCAGTACAATCTGCTCTGATG
CCGCATAGTTAAGCCAGTATACACTCCGCTATCGCTACGTGACTGGGTCATGGCTGCGCCCCGACACCCG
CCAACACCCGCTGACGCGCCCTGACGGGCTTGTCTGCTCCCGGCATCCGCTTACAGACAAGCTGTGACCG
TCTCCGGGAGCTGCATGTGTCAGAGGTTTTCACCGTCATCACCGAAACGCGCGAGGCAGCTGCGGTAAAG
CTCATCAGCGTGGTCGTGAAGCGATTCACAGATGTCTGCCTGTTCATCCGCGTCCAGCTCGTTGAGTTTC
TCCAGAAGCGTTAATGTCTGGCTTCTGATAAAGCGGGCCATGTTAAGGGCGGTTTTTTCCTGTTTGGTCA
CTGATGCCTCCGTGTAAGGGGGATTTCTGTTCATGGGGGTAATGATACCGATGAAACGAGAGAGGATGCT
CACGATACGGGTTACTGATGATGAACATGCCCGGTTACTGGAACGTTGTGAGGGTAAACAACTGGCGGTA
TGGATGCGGCGGGACCAGAGAAAAATCACTCAGGGTCAATGCCAGCGCTTCGTTAATACAGATGTAGGTG
TTCCACAGGGTAGCCAGCAGCATCCTGCGATGCAGATCCGGAACATAATGGTGCAGGGCGCTGACTTCCG
CGTTTCCAGACTTTACGAAACACGGAAACCGAAGACCATTCATGTTGTTGCTCAGGTCGCAGACGTTTTG
CAGCAGCAGTCGCTTCACGTTCGCTCGCGTATCGGTGATTCATTCTGCTAACCAGTAAGGCAACCCCGCC
AGCCTAGCCGGGTCCTCAACGACAGGAGCACGATCATGCGCACCCGTGGCCAGGACCCAACGCTGCCCGA
GATGCGCCGCGTGCGGCTGCTGGAGATGGCGGACGCGATGGATATGTTCTGCCAAGGGTTGGTTTGCGCA
TTCACAGTTCTCCGCAAGAATTGATTGGCTCCAATTCTTGGAGTGGTGAATCCGTTAGCGAGGTGCCGCC
GGCTTCCATTCAGGTCGAGGTGGCCCGGCTCCATGCACCGCGACGCAACGCGGGGAGGCAGACAAGGTAT
AGGGCGGCGCCTACAATCCATGCCAACCCGTTCCATGTGCTCGCCGAGGCGGCATAAATCGCCGTGACGA
TCAGCGGTCCAATGATCGAAGTTAGGCTGGTAAGAGCCGCGAGCGATCCTTGAAGCTGTCCCTGATGGTC
GTCATCTACCTGCCTGGACAGCATGGCCTGCAACGCGGGCATCCCGATGCCGCCGGAAGCGAGAAGAATC
ATAATGGGGAAGGCCATCCAGCCTCGCGTCGCGAACGCCAGCAAGACGTAGCCCAGCGCGTCGGCCGCCA
TGCCGGCGATAATGGCCTGCTTCTCGCCGAAACGTTTGGTGGCGGGACCAGTGACGAAGGCTTGAGCGAG
GGCGTGCAAGATTCCGAATACCGCAAGCGACAGGCCGATCATCGTCGCGCTCCAGCGAAAGCGGTCCTCG
CCGAAAATGACCCAGAGCGCTGCCGGCACCTGTCCTACGAGTTGCATGATAAAGAAGACAGTCATAAGTG
CGGCGACGATAGTCATGCCCCGCGCCCACCGGAAGGAGCTGACTGGGTTGAAGGCTCTCAAGGGCATCGG
TCGAGGACAGGCCTCTCAAGTCTGTATACGGGGACACGGACAGCCTTTTCGTCACCGAGCGTGGACACCG
GCTCATGGAAACCAGAGGTAAGAAACGCATCAAAAAGCATGGGGGAAACCTGGTTTTTGACCCCGAACGG
CCAGAGCTCACCTGGCTCGTGGAATGCGAGACCGTCTGCGGGGCCTGCGGCGCGGATGCCTACTCCCCGG
AATCGGTATTTCTCGCGCCCAAGCTCTACGCCCTCAAAAGTCTGCACTGCCCCTCGTGCGGCGCCTCCTC
CAAGGGCAAGCTGCGCGCCAAGGGCCACGCCGCGGAGGGGCTGGACTATGACACCATGGTCAAATGCTAC
CTGGCCGACGCGCAGGGCGAAGACCGGCAGCGCTTCAGCACCAGCAGGACCAGCCTCAAGCGCACCCTGG
CCAGCGCGCAGCCCGGAGCGCACCCCTTCACCGTGACCCAGACTACGCTGACGAGGACCCTGCGCCCGTG
GAAAGACATGACCCTGGCCCGTCTGGACGAGCACCGACTACTGCCGTACAGCGAAAGCCGCCCCAACCCG
CGAAACGAGGAGATATGCTGGATCGAGATGCCGTAGAGCAGGTGACCGAGCTGTGGGACCGCCTGGAACT
GCTTGGTCAAACGCTCAAAAGCATGCCTACGGCGGACGGTCTCAAACCGTTGAAAAACTTTGCTTCCTTG
CAAGAACTGCTATCGCTGGGCGGCGAGCGCCTTCTGGCGGATTTGGTCAGGGAAAACATGCGAGTCAGGG
ACATGCTTAACGAAGTGGCCCCCCTGCTCAGGGATGACGGCAGCTGCAGCTCTCTTAACTACCAGTTGCA
GCCGGTAATAGGTGTGATTTACGGGCCCACCGGCTGCGGTAAGTCGCAGCTGCTCAGGAACCTGCTTTCT
TCCCAGCTGATCTCCCCTACCCCGGAAACCGTTTTCTTCATCGCCCCGCAGGTAGACATGATCCCCCCAT
CTGAACTCAAAGCGTGGGAAATGCAAATCTGTGAGGGTAACTACGCCCCTGGGCCGGATGGAACCATTAT
ACCGCAGTCTGGCACCCTCCGCCCGCGCTTTGTAAAAATGGCCTATGACGATCTCATCCTGGAACACAAC
TATGACGTTAGTGATCCCAGAAATATCTTCGCCCAGGCCGCCGCCCGTGGGCCCATTGCCATCATTATGG
ACGAATGCATGGAAAATCTTGGAGGTCACAAGGGCGTCTCCAAGTTCTTCCACGCATTTCCTTCTAAGCT
ACATGACAAATTTCCCAAGTGCACCGGATACACTGTGCTGGTGGTTCTGCACAACATGAATCCCCGGAGG
GATATGGCTGGGAACATAGCCAACCTAAAAATACAGTCCAAGATGCATCTCATATCCCCACGTATGCACC
CATCCCAGCTTAACCGCTTTGTAAACACTTACACCAAGGGCCTGCCCCTGGCAATCAGCTTGCTACTGAA
AGACATTTTTAGGCACCACGCCCAGCGCTCCTGCTACGACTGGATCATCTACAACACCACCCCGCAGCAT
GAAGCTCTGCAGTGGTGCTACCTCCACCCCAGAGACGGGCTTATGCCCATGTATCTGAACATCCAGAGTC
ACCTTTACCACGTCCTGGAAAAAATACACAGGACCCTCAACGACCGAGACCGCTGGTCCCGGGCCTACCG
CGCGCGCAAAACCCCTAAATAAAGACAGCAAGACACTTGCTTGATCCAAATCCAAACAGAGTCTGGTTTT
TTATTTATGTTTTAAACCGCATTGGGAGGGGAGGAAGCCTTCAGGGCAGAAACCTGCTGGCGCAGATCCA
ACAGCTGCTGAGAAACGACATTAAGTTCCCGGGTCAAAGAATCCAATTGTGCCAAAAGAGCCGTCAACTT
GTCATCGCGGGCGGATGAACGGGAAGCTGCACTGCTTGCAAGCGGGCTCAGGAAAGCAAAGTCAGTCACA
ATCCCGCGGGCGGTGGCTGCAGCGGCTGAAGCGGCGGCGGAGGCTGCAGTCTCCAACGGCGTTCCAGACA
CGGTCTCGTAGGTCAAGGTAGTAGAGTTTGCGGGCAGGACGGGGCGACCATCAATGCTGGAGCCCATCAC
ATTCTGACGCACCCCGGCCCATGGGGGCATGCGCGTTGTCAAATATGAGCTCACAATGCTTCCATCAAAC
GAGTTGGTGCTCATGGCGGCGGCGGCTGCTGCAAAACAGATACAAAACTACATAAGACCCCCACCTTATA
TATTCTTTCCCACCCTTAAGCCACGCCCACACATTTCAGTACCTCAATCTGTATCTTCATCGCTAGAGCC
AAACTCAGCGCGGGTGCAGGCCAGCACCAAGTGATCGGGCCTCAGCTCCTCGGTCACATCCAGCATCACA
GGCTGGTTCCTAATATGTTTACCGCCACACTCGCAGGGTCTGCACCTGGTGCGGGTCTCATCGTACCTCA
GCACCTTCCACTCTAGCGATGTACGGGCCAGATATACGCGATAGGGATAACAGGGTAATGATATCTCTGA
CCGCTAGCATCGTCGACCCGGGATCCGCGGACTAGTCGCGTTAAGATACATTGATGAGTTTGGACAAACC
ACAACTAGAATGCAGTGAAAAAAATGCTTTATTTGTGAAATTTGTGATGCTATTGCTTTATTTGTAACCA
TTATAAGCTGCAATAAACAAGTTAACAACAACAATTGCATTCATTTTATGTTTCAGGTTCAGGGGGAGGT
GTGGGAGGTTTTTTAAAGCAAGTAAAACCTCTACAAATGTGGTATGGCTGATTATGATCATGAACAGACT
GTGAGGACTGAGGGGCCTGAAATGAGCCTTGGGACTGTGAATCTAAAATACACAAACAATTAGAATCAGT
AGTTTAACACATTATACACTTAAAAATTGGATCTACTTATTCAAGATCGGCCGCTGGAGCTGATCTGACT
CAGCAGAGCAGAGAAGTCCATGTCCGCAATGGAGGAGAAGTCTTCATCTCCGGAGAGACCATTGGGAAGC
CCCGAGGTCCCCAGGGGTGTGGGAGCTGGGTCAGGGGGCCTCTGGGACCCTGTCACCAGGCGAGTTATAG
CTTCAGGGTACTCCATCAGCATGGGCTCAGCTGTGGAGTGAGACATGGACACACCCTGGTTCAGGAGCTG
CTGAAACTCTGAGTTGTCCACAGATGCCAGGTCTGTGAACACTCCTGGGTCTGTGCTGTTGCCAAGCAAG
GCCCCCAAGTCTTCATCAGCATCAAACTGCAGGTGCAGCAGGGCTTCCGACAGCGTGCCTTCCCCAGCCT
GGGTGCTCTTTGGAACAGGTGCAGACAGGGACTGGGGAGGACCCGGGGTTAGAACTGGGGCAGGAGCTGG
GGGCTGAGCCAGAGGTACCATGGCTGAGGAAGGGACCATGGTCTGGGCAAGGACTGGGGCAGAGGACGGT
GCTAAGGCCAGGGCCTGGTTTGAGATCTGCCCAGAAGGAAACACCATGGTGAGCTCTGCAGAAGCTTCTA
GAATTCCAGCCCGGGCGGATCCCAATTCCGGCGATACAGTCAACTGTCTTTGACCTTTGTTACTACTCTC
TTCCGATGATGATGTCGCACTTATTCTATGCTGTCTCAATGTTAGAGGCATATCAGTCTCCACTGAAGCC
AATCTATCTGTGACGGCATCTTTATTCACATTATCTTGTACAAATAATCCTGTTAACAATGCTTTTATAT
CCTGTAAAGAATCCATTTTCAAAATCATGTCAAGGTCTTCTCGAGGAAAAATCAGTAGAAATAGCTGTTC
CAGTCTTTCTAGCCTTGATTCCACTTCTGTCAGATGTGCCCTAGTCAGCGGAGACCTTTTGGTTTTGGGA
GAGTAGCGACACTCCCAGTTGTTCTTCAGACACTTGGCGCACTTCGGTTTTTCTTTGGAGCACTTGAGCT
TTTTAAGTCGGCAAATATCGCATGCTTGTTCGATAGAAGACAGTAGCTTCATCTTTCAGGAGGCTAGCTT
AGATCCCAGCTTTTGTTCCCTTTAGTGAGGGTTAATTTCGAGCTTGGCGTAATCGCTAGCGGATCTGACG
GTTCACTAAACCAGCTCTGCTTATATAGACCTCCCACCGTACACGCCTAACGCGCTAGCCTTGCATGCCT
GCAGGTCGGAGTACTGTCCTCCGAGCGGAGTACTGTCCTCCGAGCGGAGTACTGTCCTCCGAGCGGAGTA
CTGTCCTCCGAGCGGAGACTCTAGAGGGACGCGTAACATATCCTGGTGTGGAGTAGGGGACGCTGCTCTG
ACAGAGGCTCGGGGGCCTGAGCTGGCTCTGTGAGCTGGGGAGGAGGCAGACAGCCAGGCCTTGTCTGCAA
GCAGACCTGGCAGCATTGGGCTGGCCGCCCCCCAGGGCCTCCTCTTCATGCCCAGTGAATGACTCACCTT
GGCACAGACACAATGTTCGGGGTGGGCACAGTGCCTGCTTCCCGCCGCACCCCAGCCCCCCTCAAATGCC
TTCCGAGAAGCCCATTGAGCAGGGGGCTTGCATTGCACCCCAGCCTGACAGCCTGGCATCTTGGGATAAA
AGCAGCACAGCCCCCTAGGGGCTGCCCTTGCTGTGTGGCGCCACCGGCGGTGGAGAACAAGGCTCTATTC
AGCCTGTGCCCAGGAAAGGGGATCAGGGGATGCCCAGGCATGGACAGTGGGTGGCAGGGGGGGAGAGGAG
GGCTGTCTGCTTCCCAGAAGTCCAAGGACACAAATGGGTGAGGGGAGAGCTCTCCCCATAGCTGGGCTGC
GGCCCAACCCCACCCCCTCAGGCTATGCCAGGGGGTGTTGCCAGGGGCACCCGGGCATCGCCAGTCTAGC
CCACTCCTTCATAAAGCCCTCGCATCCCAGGAGCGAGCAGAGCCAGAGCAGGTTGGAGAGGAGACGCATC
ACCTCCGCTGCTCGCACTAGCGCTACCGGACTCAGATCTCGAGCTCAAGCTTCGAATTCTGCAGTCGACG
GTACCGCGGGCCCGGGATCCACCGGCTAGCATGACCAAGATCTTCGCCTACGCCATCAGAGAGGACGAGA
AGCCCTTCCTGAAAGAGTGGGAGGACGCCCACAAGGACGTGGAAGTGGAGTACACCGACAAGCTGCTGAC
CCCAGAGACAGCCGCCCTGGCCAAAGGCGCTGATGGCGTGGTGGTGTACCAGCAGCTGGACTACACAGCC
GAGACACTGCAGGCCCTGGCCGACAACGGCATCACCAAGATGAGCCTGCGGAACGTGGGCGTGGACAACA
TCGACATGGCCAAGGCCAAAGAGCTGGGCTTCCAGATCACCAACGTGCCCGTGTACAGCCCCAACGCCAT
TGCCGAACACGCCGCCATCCAGGCCGCCAGAATCCTGCGGCAGGCCAAAGCCATGGACGAGAAGGTGGCC
CGGCACGACCTGAGATGGGCCCCCACCATCGGCAGAGAAGTGCGGGACCAGGTCGTGGGCGTCGTGGGAA
CAGGCCACATCGGCCAGGTGTTCATGCAGATCATGGAAGGCTTCGGCGCCAAAGTGATCGCCTACGACAT
CTTCCGGAACCCCGAGCTGGAAAAGAAAGGCTACTACGTGGACAGCCTGGACGACCTGTACAAGCAGGCC
GACGTGATCAGCCTGCACGTGCCCGATGTGCCCGCCAACGTGCACATGATCAACGACAAGTCTATCGCCA
AGATGAAGCAGGACGTGGTGATCGTGAACGTGTCCAGAGGCCCCCTGGTGGACACCGACGCCGTGATCAG
AGGCCTGGACAGCGGCAAGGTGTTCGGCTACGCCATGGACGTGTACGAGGGCGAAGTGGGCGTGTTCAAC
GAGGACTGGGAGGGCAAAGAGTTCCCCGACGCCAGACTGGCCGACCTGATCGCCAGACCCAACGTGCTGG
TGACACCCCACACCGCCTTCTACACCACCCACGCCGTGCGGAACATGGTGATCAAGGCCTTCGACAACAA
CCTGGAACTGATCGAGGGAAAAGAGGCCGAGACACCCGTGAAAGTGGGCTGAGTCGACGGTACCAGATGG
GGGTCCTGGGCCCCAGGGTGTGCAGCCACTGACTTGGGGACTGCTGGTGGGGTAGGGATGAGGGAGGGAG
GGGCATTGTGATGTACAGGGCTGCTCTGTGAGATCAAGGGTCTCTTAAGGGTGGGAGCTGGGGCAGGGAC
TACGAGAGCAGCCAGATGGGCTGAAAGTGGAACTCAAGGGGTTTCTGGCACCTACCTACCTGCTTCCCGC
TGGGGGGTGGGGAGTTGGCCCAGAGTCTTAAGATTGGGGCAGGGTGGAGAGGTGGGCTCTTCCTGCTTCC
CACTCATCTTATAGCTTTCTTTCCCCAGATCCGAATTCGAGATCCAAACCAAGGGTACCGCGGGCCCGGG
ATCCA
Features (pLannotate 1.2.2; 28 found; start..end, strand, type, name):
     10..1440    +  CDS            tdTomato: tandem dimeric (pseudo-monomeric) derivative of DsRed (Shaner et al., 2004) mammalian codon-optimized
   1475..2057    +  misc_feature   WPRE: woodchuck hepatitis virus posttranscriptional regulatory element
   2095..2319    +  polyA_signal   bGH poly(A) signal: bovine growth hormone polyadenylation signal
   2323..2343    +  promoter       SV40 promoter (fragment): SV40 enhancer and early promoter
   2461..2611    -  misc_signal    Ad5 Ψ: packaging signal for adenovirus serotype 5
   2699..2793    -  repeat_region  ITR (fragment): inverted terminal repeat of human adenovirus serotype 5 inverted
   2908..3012    +  promoter       AmpR promoter: bla
   3013..3873    +  CDS            AmpR: β-lactamase; bla; confers resistance to ampicillin, carbenicillin, and related antibiotics
   4044..4632    +  rep_origin     ori: high-copy-number ColE1/pMB1/pBR322/pUC origin of replication
   4818..4958    -  misc_feature   bom: basis of mobility region from pBR322
   5060..5251    -  CDS            rop: Rop protein, which maintains plasmids at low copy number; rop
   5268..5648    +  CDS            YPB1_ECOLX: Protein predicted: Swiss-Prot protein existence level 4. From Escherichia coli.
   5890..6514    -  CDS            TcR (fragment): tetracycline efflux protein; tet; confers resistance to tetracycline
   6875..8209    +  CDS            IVa2: PKG1_ADE05 - Experimental evidence at protein level: Swiss-Prot protein existence level 1. Component of the packaging machinery which encapsidates the viral DNA into preformed capsids and transcriptional activator of the viral major late promoter (MLP). Binds, along with packaging proteins 2 and 3, to the specific packaging sequence on the left end of viral genomic DNA and displays ATPase activity thereby providing the power stroke of the packaging machinery. The activity of packaging protein IVa2 is stimulated by protein 33K which acts as a terminase. May be the protein that pumps DNA into th
   8275..8694    -  CDS            IX: CAP9_ADE05 - Experimental evidence at protein level: Swiss-Prot protein existence level 1. Structural component of the virion that acts as a cement protein on the capsid exterior and forms triskelion structures consisting of three molecules that stabilize three hexon trimers at the center of each icosahedral facet and fixes the peripentonal hexons. Dispensable for assembly. During virus entry, recruits the anterograde motor kinesin-1 to the capsid docked at the nuclear pore complex thereby subjecting the docked capsid to a pulling force. The resulting tension leads to capsid disruption, disper
   8797..8970    -  CDS            E1B (fragment): E1B55_ADE02 - Experimental evidence at protein level: Swiss-Prot protein existence level 1. Plays a major role to prevent cellular inhibition of viral genome replication. Assembles an SCF-like E3 ubiquitin ligase complex based on the cellular proteins ELOB, ELOC, CUL5 and RBX1, in cooperation with viral E4orf6. This viral RING-type ligase ubiquitinates cellular substrates and targets them to proteasomal degradation: TP53/p53, LIG4, MRE11-RAD50-NBS1 (MRN) complex, ITGA3, DAXX and BLM. Degradation of host TP53/p53 activity is essential for preventing E1A-induced TP53 accumulation that would othe
   9072..9193    -  polyA_signal   SV40 poly(A) signal: SV40 polyadenylation signal
   9216..9353    -  CDS            large T antigen (fragment): large T antigen from SV40 (simian virus 40)
   9353..9408    -  intron         small t intron (fragment): SV40 (simian virus 40) small t antigen intron
   9436..9972    -  CDS            p65: C-terminal portion of the p65 subunit of mouse NF-κB
  10042..10482   -  CDS            GAL4 DNA binding domain: DNA binding domain of the GAL4 transcriptional activator; Saccharomyces cerevisiae GAL4 (truncated)
  10519..10537   -  promoter       T3 promoter: promoter for bacteriophage T3 RNA polymerase
  10583..10619   -  promoter       minimal CMV promoter (fragment): human cytomegalovirus (CMV) immediate early promoter
  10630..10648   -  misc_feature   MCS (fragment): pUC18/19 multiple cloning site
  10647..10727   +  protein_bind   5X UAS (fragment): five tandem copies of the "ScaI site" 17-mer CGGAGTACTGTCCTCCG, an upstream activating sequence (UAS) that efficiently binds yeast Gal4 (Webster et al., 1988; Pfeiffer et al., 2010) GAL4
  11444..11500   +  misc_feature   MCS: multiple cloning site
  11511..12509   +  CDS            ldhA: LDHD_LACDA - Experimental evidence at protein level: Swiss-Prot protein existence level 1. From Lactobacillus delbrueckii subsp. bulgaricus (strain ATCC 11842 / DSM 20081 / BCRC 10696 / JCM 1002 / NBRC 13953 / NCIMB 11778 / NCTC 12712 / WDCM 00102 / Lb 14).
  12864..5       +  misc_feature   MCS (fragment) (across the origin): multiple cloning site
