[The description below was written by a language model from this plasmid's Addgene catalogue record and pLannotate feature annotations shown in this document.]
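Description:
pXCX-sGFAP-DLDH-IRES-tdTomato is an adenoviral shuttle plasmid of about 12.9 kb, built on the pXCX backbone and intended for mammalian expression of a bacterial D-lactate dehydrogenase (DLDH) in astrocytes. It is propagated in E. coli under ampicillin selection (AmpR with its bla promoter). Replication relies on a pBR322-type ColE1 origin accompanied by bom and rop, and a remnant of the tetracycline resistance gene is also present. The adenovirus serotype 5 elements include a left ITR fragment and the Ψ packaging signal. On the far side of the expression cassette lies a stretch of viral genome covering an E1B fragment, protein IX and IVa2. This layout is typical of E1-replaced shuttle vectors, in which the flanking viral sequence provides homology for recombination into an adenoviral genome.

The payload is a roughly 1 kb synthetic DLDH coding sequence, which the annotation matches to Lactobacillus delbrueckii ldhA, cloned between AgeI and NotI sites. According to the name and catalogue entry, it is followed by an IRES and tdTomato, then WPRE and a bGH polyadenylation signal. The IRES itself is not annotated in the feature table. An IRES would yield tdTomato as a separate reporter protein rather than a true fusion, although the record lists it as a C-terminal tag.

The sGFAP promoter is also unannotated, but it presumably occupies the gap upstream of DLDH. Next to that gap, a 5X UAS fragment sits beside a divergently oriented minimal CMV promoter driving a GAL4 DNA-binding domain–p65 chimeric activator, which ends in SV40 intron and poly(A) sequences. This arrangement is consistent with a bidirectional transcriptional amplification design that boosts the output of a weak cell-specific promoter, though the record does not say so explicitly. The stated purpose is astrocyte-targeted DLDH expression, in a study of modulating lactate release, with red fluorescence marking transduced cells.
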