Addgene plasmid #178311: pXCX-sGFAP-DLDH-IRES-tdTomato
Purpose: Express the bacterial D-lactate dehydrogenase (DLDH) enzyme in astrocytes
Depositing lab: Sergey Kasparov. Depositing organization: University of Bristol. Publication: Expression of Microbial Enzymes in Mammalian Astrocytes to Modulate Lactate Release. Vaccari Cardoso B, Barrera I, Mosienko V, Gourine AV, Kasparov S, Teschemacher AG. Brain Sci. 2021 Aug 10;11(8). pii: brainsci11081056. doi: 10.3390/brainsci11081056. PubMed 34439675.
Backbone
  Vector backbone: pXCX
  Backbone size w/o insert (bp): 11870
  Total vector size (bp): 12872
  Vector type: Mammalian Expression, Adenoviral
Growth in bacteria
  Bacterial resistance: Ampicillin, 100 μg/mL
  Growth temperature: 37°C
  Growth strain: NEB Stable
  Copy number: Unknown
Gene/Insert
  Gene/Insert name: D-lactate dehydrogenase (alt name: DLDH)
  Species: Synthetic
  Insert size (bp): 1002
  GenBank ID: WP013438907
  Promoter: sGFAP
  Tag / fusion protein: tdTomato (C terminal on backbone)
  Cloning method: Restriction Enzyme; 5′ cloning site AgeI (not destroyed); 3′ cloning site NotI (not destroyed)
  Sequencing primers: 5′ IREs forward (CCACTCATCTTATAGCTTTC); 3′ IRES reverse (CCAAGTCAGTGGCTGCAC)
Terms and licenses: Academic/Nonprofit Terms; Industry Terms: Not Available to Industry
How to cite: pXCX-sGFAP-DLDH-IRES-tdTomato was a gift from Sergey Kasparov (Addgene plasmid # 178311 ; http://n2t.net/addgene:178311 ; RRID:Addgene_178311)
